Addgene plasmid #159523: pQdCas9-sgempty
Purpose: Expression of dCas9 driven by lux cassette from Vibrio fischeri
Depositing lab: Radhakrishnan Mahadevan. Depositing organization: University of Toronto. Publication: Dynamic Cell Programming with Quorum Sensing-Controlled CRISPRi Circuit. Liu Y, Chen J, Crisante D, Jaramillo Lopez JM, Mahadevan R. ACS Synth Biol. 2020 Jun 5. doi: 10.1021/acssynbio.0c00148. PubMed 32485106.
Backbone
  Vector backbone: pBBRMCS2
  Vector type: CRISPR
  Selectable markers: Neomycin (select with G418)
Growth in bacteria
  Bacterial resistance: Kanamycin, 50 μg/mL
  Growth temperature: 30°C
  Growth strain: DH5alpha
  Growth instructions: the plasmid is stable in both 30 and 37 centigrade in E. coli. the plasmid is stable in 30 centigrade in P. putida.
  Copy number: Unknown
Gene/Insert
  Gene/Insert name: quorum sensing cassette luxI, luxR, and the LuxR-dependent promoter pLuxI , dcas9 and sgRNA
  Species: Synthetic
  Insert size (bp): 6000
  Promoter: quorum sensing promoter
  Cloning method: Ligation Independent Cloning
  Sequencing primers: 5′ AGGATCTCGTCGTGACCCATG; 3′ AAACGGAGGAATGGGAACG
Terms and licenses: Academic/Nonprofit Terms; Industry Terms: Not Available to Industry
How to cite: pQdCas9-sgempty was a gift from Radhakrishnan Mahadevan (Addgene plasmid # 159523 ; http://n2t.net/addgene:159523 ; RRID:Addgene_159523)
