[The description below was written by a language model from this plasmid's Addgene catalogue record and pLannotate feature annotations shown in this document.]
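Description:
pQdCas9-sgempty is a bacterial CRISPR interference plasmid of about 9.8 kb built on the broad-host-range pBBR1MCS-2 backbone. It replicates through the pBBR1 oriV together with its cognate Rep protein, which allows maintenance in a range of Gram-negative hosts; the record notes that it is stable in both E. coli and Pseudomonas putida. Selection is by kanamycin via the Tn5-derived neo (nptII) gene. The short ble and tnpA fragments flanking this marker are remnants of the Tn5 resistance region and are not expected to be functional. The copy number is not recorded.

The roughly 6 kb synthetic insert couples the Vibrio (Aliivibrio) fischeri lux quorum-sensing module to dCas9. luxI, encoding the synthase for the 3-oxohexanoyl-homoserine lactone autoinducer, and luxR, encoding the autoinducer-binding transcriptional activator, are arranged divergently. Downstream of luxR lies the Streptococcus pyogenes dCas9 coding sequence (D10A/H840A, DNA-binding but nuclease-dead), which according to the record is driven by the LuxR-dependent pLuxI promoter, although that promoter is not annotated in the feature table. As cells accumulate, autoinducer builds up, LuxR is activated and dCas9 expression rises, making repression dependent on cell density without an added inducer. A constitutive J23119 promoter sits directly against the S. pyogenes gRNA scaffold with no spacer between them, consistent with the "sgempty" name. The plasmid therefore appears to serve as a no-guide control or as a recipient into which a targeting spacer can be cloned. It is intended for dynamic, autonomous gene knockdown in quorum sensing-controlled CRISPRi circuits.
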