Features (pLannotate 1.2.2; 10 found; start..end, strand, type, name):
     85..876     +  CDS            neo: KKA2_KLEPN - Also known as kan, nptII. Experimental evidence at protein level: Swiss-Prot protein existence level 1. Resistance to kanamycin, neomycin, paromomycin, ribostamycin, butirosin and gentamicin B. From Klebsiella pneumoniae.
    900..971     +  CDS            ble (fragment): BLE_KLEPN - Experimental evidence at protein level: Swiss-Prot protein existence level 1. Binding protein with a strong affinity to the bleomycin family of antibiotics. Binds to CL990; an antimitotic-antibiotic compound. From Klebsiella pneumoniae.
   1006..1584    -  CDS            luxI: LUXI_ALIFS - Protein inferred from homology: Swiss-Prot protein existence level 3. Required for the synthesis of OHHL (N-(3-oxohexanoyl)-L- homoserine lactone) also known as VAI or N-(beta-ketocaproyl)homoserine lactone or 3-oxo-N-(tetrahydro-2-oxo-3-furanyl)-hexanamide, an autoinducer molecule which binds to LuxR and thus acts in bioluminescence regulation. From Aliivibrio fischeri (Vibrio fischeri).
   1803..2552    +  CDS            luxR: LUXR_ALIFS - Experimental evidence at protein level: Swiss-Prot protein existence level 1. Transcriptional activator of the bioluminescence operon. Binds to the OHHL autoinducer. From Aliivibrio fischeri (Vibrio fischeri).
   2635..6739    +  CDS            dCas9 (fragment): catalytically dead mutant of the Cas9 endonuclease from the Streptococcus pyogenes Type II CRISPR/Cas system RNA-guided DNA-binding protein that lacks endonuclease activity due to the D10A mutation in the RuvC catalytic domain and the H840A mutation in the HNH catalytic domain
   6748..6782    +  promoter       J23119(SpeI) promoter: bacterial promoter (Registry of Standard Biological Parts BBa J23119) modified to end with an SpeI site
   6783..6858    +  misc_RNA       gRNA scaffold: guide RNA scaffold for the Streptococcus pyogenes CRISPR/Cas9 system
   6937..7599    -  CDS            pBBR1 Rep: replication protein for the broad-host-range plasmid pBBR1 from Bordetella bronchiseptica
   7600..8371    -  rep_origin     pBBR1 oriV: replication origin of the broad-host-range plasmid pBBR1 from Bordetella bronchiseptica; requires the pBBR1 Rep protein for replication
   9535..53      +  CDS            tnpA (fragment) (across the origin): TN5P_ECOLX - Also known as tnp. Experimental evidence at protein level: Swiss-Prot protein existence level 1. Mediates transposition of transposon Tn5 by a 'cut and paste' mechanism. First, the monomeric transposase binds the 19 bp inverted DNA repeats flanking the transposon. Then, dimerization of the DNA- bound transposase creates a synaptic DNA complex. After nicking of the first DNA strand, excision of the transposon proceeds through a series of intermediates. The transposase then mediates the insertion of the transposon at a new site by strand transfer. The activity of the wild- type tran
>Addgene plasmid #159523 | pQdCas9-sgempty | addgene full sequence | sequence record 315103 | Addgene NGS Result
AACTGGATGGCTTTCTTGCCGCCAAGGATCTGATGGCGCAGGGGATCAAGATTTGATCAAGAGACAGGAT
GAGGATCGTTTCGCATGATTGAACAAGATGGATTGCACGCAGGTTCTCCGGCCGCTTGGGTGGAGAGGCT
ATTCGGCTATGACTGGGCACAACAGACAATCGGCTGCTCTGATGCCGCCGTGTTCCGGCTGTCAGCGCAG
GGGCGCCCGGTTCTTTTTGTCAAGACCGACCTGTCCGGTGCCCTGAATGAACTACAGGACGAGGCAGCGC
GGCTATCGTGGCTGGCCACGACGGGCGTTCCTTGCGCAGCTGTGCTCGACGTTGTCACTGAAGCGGGAAG
GGACTGGCTGCTATTGGGCGAAGTGCCGGGGCAGGATCTCCTGTCATCTCACCTTGCTCCTGCCGAGAAA
GTATCCATCATGGCTGATGCAATGCGGCGGCTGCATACGCTTGATCCGGCTACCTGCCCATTCGACCACC
AAGCGAAACATCGCATCGAGCGAGCACGTACTCGGATGGAAGCCGGTCTTGTCGATCAGGATGATCTGGA
CGAAGAGCATCAGGGGCTCGCGCCAGCCGAACTGTTCGCCAGGCTCAAGGCGCGCATGCCCGACGGCGAG
GATCTCGTCGTGACCCATGGCGATGCCTGCTTGCCGAATATCATGGTGGAAAATGGCCGCTTTTCTGGAT
TCATCGACTGTGGCCGGCTGGGTGTGGCGGACCGCTATCAGGACATAGCGTTGGCTACCCGTGATATTGC
TGAAGAGCTTGGCGGCGAATGGGCTGACCGCTTCCTCGTGCTTTACGGTATCGCCGCTCCCGATTCGCAG
CGCATCGCCTTCTATCGCCTTCTTGACGAGTTCTTCTGAGCGGGACTCTGGGGTTCGAAATGACCGACCA
AGCGACGCCCAACCTGCCATCACGAGATTTCGATTCCACCGCCGCCTTCTATGAAAGGTTGGACTAGAGA
ATTCATCCTGAACTTATCTAGATTAATTTAAGACTGCTTTTTTAAACTGTTCATTAATAGGCATAGACAA
TACAACCGATTTAGTATCACCTAATACATGAATTTCTTTGTCTCCAATACGATGACAAGGAACTTTAATA
CGCTTTAAAAATCGCTCTATTGCTGTTGATGTTACTGTTACATATTCTGTAATACCTTGACTAACAGCGT
GTTTATATATAGCTTCAAATAGTTTCATTGTAATTTCACTAGCAGAGTTATTTATCTTTGAGCTATTTTT
ACCTACAGCAAAACGACTTAATTCGACTATATTAGGATCTTTGGGAGCACTCTGTTGACCAAGCAATTCA
GGAAAAACACTTTTCAGCATATAATCACCTGTTGTAGGTAATAAACGCCAGCATCCACTTACATTTTCAG
TATCATCACAAGCATAAATATATTCTGCATTTGAGTTATCATACTCATCTGATTCAAGGTTATTTTCTAC
AACTAAGTCCCACTCAAGTCTTTGCTTAAACACTTGATAACGAAGACTTAGAATACCTTTATACTCCTCC
GATGGAATTGCCAAAAAATCCGATTTTTTTATCATTATAGTCATACCAACCTCCCTTGCGTTTATTCGAC
TATAACAAACCATTTTCTTGCGTAAACCTGTACGATCCTACAGGTGCTTATGTTAAGTAATTGTATTCCC
AGCGATACAATAGTGTGACAAAAATCCAATTTATTAGAATCAAATGTCAATCCATTACCGTTTTAATGAT
ATATAACACGCAAAACTTGCGACAAACAATAGGTAAGGATAAAGAGATGGGTATGAAAAACATAAATGCC
GACGACACATACAGAATAATTAATAAAATTAAAGCTTGTAGAAGCAATAATGATATTAATCAATGCTTAT
CTGATATGACTAAAATGGTACATTGTGAATATTATTTACTCGCGATCATTTATCCTCATTCTATGGTTAA
ATCTGATATTTCAATTCTAGATAATTACCCTAAAAAATGGAGGCAATATTATGATGACGCTAATTTAATA
AAATATGATCCTATAGTAGATTATTCTAACTCCAATCATTCACCAATTAATTGGAATATATTTGAAAACA
ATGCTGTAAATAAAAAATCTCCAAATGTAATTAAAGAAGCGAAAACATCAGGTCTTATCACTGGGTTTAG
TTTCCCTATTCATACGGCTAACAATGGCTTCGGAATGCTTAGTTTTGCACATTCAGAAAAAGACAACTAT
ATAGATAGTTTATTTTTACATGCGTGTATGAACATACCATTAATTGTTCCTTCTCTAGTTGATAATTATC
GAAAAATAAATATAGCAAATAATAAATCAAACAACGATTTAACCAAAAGAGAAAAAGAATGTTTAGCGTG
GGCATGCGAAGGAAAAAGCTCTTGGGATATTTCAAAAATATTAGGCTGCAGTGAGCGTACTGTCACTTTC
CATTTAACCAATGCGCAAATGAAACTCAATACAACAAACCGCTGCCAAAGTATTTCTAAAGCAATTTTAA
CAGGAGCAATTGATTGCCCATACTTTAAAAATTAAAGATCTACCTGTAGGATCGTACAGGTTTACGCAAG
AAAATGGTTTGTTATAGTCGAATAAAAAAGAGGAGAAAGGATCTATGGATAAGAAATACTCAATAGGCTT
AGCTATCGGCACAAATAGCGTCGGATGGGCGGTGATCACTGATGAATATAAGGTTCCGTCTAAAAAGTTC
AAGGTTCTGGGAAATACAGACCGCCACAGTATCAAAAAAAATCTTATAGGGGCTCTTTTATTTGACAGTG
GAGAGACAGCGGAAGCGACTCGTCTCAAACGGACAGCTCGTAGAAGGTATACACGTCGGAAGAATCGTAT
TTGTTATCTACAGGAGATTTTTTCAAATGAGATGGCGAAAGTAGATGATAGTTTCTTTCATCGACTTGAA
GAGTCTTTTTTGGTGGAAGAAGACAAGAAGCATGAACGTCATCCTATTTTTGGAAATATAGTAGATGAAG
TTGCTTATCATGAGAAATATCCAACTATCTATCATCTGCGAAAAAAATTGGTAGATTCTACTGATAAAGC
GGATTTGCGCTTAATCTATTTGGCCTTAGCGCATATGATTAAGTTTCGTGGTCATTTTTTGATTGAGGGA
GATTTAAATCCTGATAATAGTGATGTGGACAAACTATTTATCCAGTTGGTACAAACCTACAATCAATTAT
TTGAAGAAAACCCTATTAACGCAAGTGGAGTAGATGCTAAAGCGATTCTTTCTGCACGATTGAGTAAATC
AAGACGATTAGAAAATCTCATTGCTCAGCTCCCCGGTGAGAAGAAAAATGGCTTATTTGGGAATCTCATT
GCTTTGTCATTGGGTTTGACCCCTAATTTTAAATCAAATTTTGATTTGGCAGAAGATGCTAAATTACAGC
TTTCAAAAGATACTTACGATGATGATTTAGATAATTTATTGGCGCAAATTGGAGATCAATATGCTGATTT
GTTTTTGGCAGCTAAGAATTTATCAGATGCTATTTTACTTTCAGATATCCTAAGAGTAAATACTGAAATA
ACTAAGGCTCCCCTATCAGCTTCAATGATTAAACGCTACGATGAACATCATCAAGACTTGACTCTTTTAA
AAGCTTTAGTTCGACAACAACTTCCAGAAAAGTATAAAGAAATCTTTTTTGATCAATCAAAAAACGGATA
TGCAGGTTATATTGATGGGGGAGCTAGCCAAGAAGAATTTTATAAATTTATCAAACCAATTTTAGAAAAA
ATGGATGGTACTGAGGAATTATTGGTGAAACTAAATCGTGAAGATTTGCTGCGCAAGCAACGGACCTTTG
ACAACGGCTCTATTCCCCATCAAATTCACTTGGGTGAGCTGCATGCTATTTTGAGAAGACAAGAAGACTT
TTATCCATTTTTAAAAGACAATCGTGAGAAGATTGAAAAAATCTTGACTTTTCGAATTCCTTATTATGTT
GGTCCATTGGCGCGTGGCAATAGTCGTTTTGCATGGATGACTCGGAAGTCTGAAGAAACAATTACCCCAT
GGAATTTTGAAGAAGTTGTCGATAAAGGTGCTTCAGCTCAATCATTTATTGAACGCATGACAAACTTTGA
TAAAAATCTTCCAAATGAAAAAGTACTACCAAAACATAGTTTGCTTTATGAGTATTTTACGGTTTATAAC
GAATTGACAAAGGTCAAATATGTTACTGAAGGAATGCGAAAACCAGCATTTCTTTCAGGTGAACAGAAGA
AAGCCATTGTTGATTTACTCTTCAAAACAAATCGAAAAGTAACCGTTAAGCAATTAAAAGAAGATTATTT
CAAAAAAATAGAATGTTTTGATAGTGTTGAAATTTCAGGAGTTGAAGATAGATTTAATGCTTCATTAGGT
ACCTACCATGATTTGCTAAAAATTATTAAAGATAAAGATTTTTTGGATAATGAAGAAAATGAAGATATCT
TAGAGGATATTGTTTTAACATTGACCTTATTTGAAGATAGGGAGATGATTGAGGAAAGACTTAAAACATA
TGCTCACCTCTTTGATGATAAGGTGATGAAACAGCTTAAACGTCGCCGTTATACTGGTTGGGGACGTTTG
TCTCGAAAATTGATTAATGGTATTAGGGATAAGCAATCTGGCAAAACAATATTAGATTTTTTGAAATCAG
ATGGTTTTGCCAATCGCAATTTTATGCAGCTGATCCATGATGATAGTTTGACATTTAAAGAAGACATTCA
AAAAGCACAAGTGTCTGGACAAGGCGATAGTTTACATGAACATATTGCAAATTTAGCTGGTAGCCCTGCT
ATTAAAAAAGGTATTTTACAGACTGTAAAAGTTGTTGATGAATTGGTCAAAGTAATGGGGCGGCATAAGC
CAGAAAATATCGTTATTGAAATGGCACGTGAAAATCAGACAACTCAAAAGGGCCAGAAAAATTCGCGAGA
GCGTATGAAACGAATCGAAGAAGGTATCAAAGAATTAGGAAGTCAGATTCTTAAAGAGCATCCTGTTGAA
AATACTCAATTGCAAAATGAAAAGCTCTATCTCTATTATCTCCAAAATGGAAGAGACATGTATGTGGACC
AAGAATTAGATATTAATCGTTTAAGTGATTATGATGTCGATGCCATTGTTCCACAAAGTTTCCTTAAAGA
CGATTCAATAGACAATAAGGTCTTAACGCGTTCTGATAAAAATCGTGGTAAATCGGATAACGTTCCAAGT
GAAGAAGTAGTCAAAAAGATGAAAAACTATTGGAGACAACTTCTAAACGCCAAGTTAATCACTCAACGTA
AGTTTGATAATTTAACGAAAGCTGAACGTGGAGGTTTGAGTGAACTTGATAAAGCTGGTTTTATCAAACG
CCAATTGGTTGAAACTCGCCAAATCACTAAGCATGTGGCACAAATTTTGGATAGTCGCATGAATACTAAA
TACGATGAAAATGATAAACTTATTCGAGAGGTTAAAGTGATTACCTTAAAATCTAAATTAGTTTCTGACT
TCCGAAAAGATTTCCAATTCTATAAAGTACGTGAGATTAACAATTACCATCATGCCCATGATGCGTATCT
AAATGCCGTCGTTGGAACTGCTTTGATTAAGAAATATCCAAAACTTGAATCGGAGTTTGTCTATGGTGAT
TATAAAGTTTATGATGTTCGTAAAATGATTGCTAAGTCTGAGCAAGAAATAGGCAAAGCAACCGCAAAAT
ATTTCTTTTACTCTAATATCATGAACTTCTTCAAAACAGAAATTACACTTGCAAATGGAGAGATTCGCAA
ACGCCCTCTAATCGAAACTAATGGGGAAACTGGAGAAATTGTCTGGGATAAAGGGCGAGATTTTGCCACA
GTGCGCAAAGTATTGTCCATGCCCCAAGTCAATATTGTCAAGAAAACAGAAGTACAGACAGGCGGATTCT
CCAAGGAGTCAATTTTACCAAAAAGAAATTCGGACAAGCTTATTGCTCGTAAAAAAGACTGGGATCCAAA
AAAATATGGTGGTTTTGATAGTCCAACGGTAGCTTATTCAGTCCTAGTGGTTGCTAAGGTGGAAAAAGGG
AAATCGAAGAAGTTAAAATCCGTTAAAGAGTTACTAGGGATCACAATTATGGAAAGAAGTTCCTTTGAAA
AAAATCCGATTGACTTTTTAGAAGCTAAAGGATATAAGGAAGTTAAAAAAGACTTAATCATTAAACTACC
TAAATATAGTCTTTTTGAGTTAGAAAACGGTCGTAAACGGATGCTGGCTAGTGCCGGAGAATTACAAAAA
GGAAATGAGCTGGCTCTGCCAAGCAAATATGTGAATTTTTTATATTTAGCTAGTCATTATGAAAAGTTGA
AGGGTAGTCCAGAAGATAACGAACAAAAACAATTGTTTGTGGAGCAGCATAAGCATTATTTAGATGAGAT
TATTGAGCAAATCAGTGAATTTTCTAAGCGTGTTATTTTAGCAGATGCCAATTTAGATAAAGTTCTTAGT
GCATATAACAAACATAGAGACAAACCAATACGTGAACAAGCAGAAAATATTATTCATTTATTTACGTTGA
CGAATCTTGGAGCTCCCGCTGCTTTTAAATATTTTGATACAACAATTGATCGTAAACGATATACGTCTAC
AAAAGAAGTTTTAGATGCCACTCTTATCCATCAATCCATCACTGGTCTTTATGAAACACGCATTGATTTG
AGTCAGCTAGGAGGTGACTAACTCGAGTTGACAGCTAGCTCAGTCCTAGGTATAATACTAGTGTTTTAGA
GCTAGAAATAGCAAGTTAAAATAAGGCTAGTCCGTTATCAACTTGAAAAAGTGGCACCGAGTCGGTGCTT
TTTTTGTTAACTTCAGGACCTGCAGTCTAGTATAGTCTGGAACAGCGCACTTACGGGTTGCTGCGCAACC
CAAGTGCTACCGGCGCGGCAGCGTGACCCGTGTCGGCGGCTCCAACGGCTCGCCATCGTCCAGAAAACAC
GGCTCATCGGGCATCGGCAGGCGCTGCTGCCCGCGCCGTTCCCATTCCTCCGTTTCGGTCAAGGCTGGCA
GGTCTGGTTCCATGCCCGGAATGCCGGGCTGGCTGGGCGGCTCCTCGCCGGGGCCGGTCGGTAGTTGCTA
CTCGCCCGGATACAGGGTCGGGATGCGGCGCAGGTCGCCATGCCCCAACAGCGATTCGTCCTGGTCGTCG
TGATCAACCACCACGGCGGCACTGAACACCGACAGGCGCAACTGGTCGCGGGGCTGGCCCCACGCCACGC
GGTCATTGACCACGTAGGCCGACACGGTGCCGGGGCCGTTGAGCTTCACGACGGAGATCCAGCGCTCGGC
CACCAAGTCCTTGACTGCGTATTGGACCGTCCGCAAAGAACGTCCGATGAGCTTGGAAAGTGTCTTCTGG
CTGACCACCACGGCGTTCTGGTGGCCCATCTGCGCCACGAGGTGATGCAGCAGCATTGCCGCCGTGGGTT
TCCTCGCAATAAGCCCGGCCCACGCCTCATGCGCTTTGCGTTCCGTTTGCACCCAGTGACCGGGCTTGTT
CTTGGCTTGAATGCCGATTTCTCTGGACTGCGTGGCCATGCTTATCTCCATGCGGTAGGGGTGCCGCACG
GTTGCGGCACCATGCGCAATCAGCTGCAACTTTTTGGCAGCGCGACAACAATTATGCGTTGCGTAAAAGT
GGCAGTCAATTACAGATTTTCTTTAACCTACGCAATGAGCTATTGCGGGGGGTGCCGCAATGAGCTGTTG
CGTACCCCCCTTTTTTAAGTTGTTGATTTTTAAGTCTTTCGCATTTCGCCCTATATCTAGTTCTTTGGTG
CCCAAAGAAGGGCACCCCTGCGGGGTTCCCCCACGCCTTCGGCGCGGCTCCCCCTCCGGCAAAAAGTGGC
CCCTCCGGGGCTTGTTGATCGACTGCGCGGCCTTCGGCCTTGCCCAAGGTGGCGCTGCCCCCTTGGAACC
CCCGCACTCGCCGCCGTGAGGCTCGGGGGGCAGGCGGGCGGGCTTCGCCCTTCGACTGCCCCCACTCGCA
TAGGCTTGGGTCGTTCCAGGCGCGTCAAGGCCAAGCCGCTGCGCGGTCGCTGCGCGAGCCTTGACCCGCC
TTCCACTTGGTGTCCAACCGGCAAGCGAAGCGCGCAGGCCGCAGGCCGGAGGCTTTTCCCCAGAGAAAAT
TAAAAAAATTGATGGGGCAAGGCCGCAGGCCGCGCAGTTGGAGCCGGTGGGTATGTGGTCGAAGGCTGGG
TAGCCGGTGGGCAATCCCTGTGGTCAAGCTCGTGGGCAGGCGCAGCCTGTCCATCAGCTTGTCCAGCAGG
GTTGTCCACGGGCCGAGCGAAGCGAGCCAGCCGGTGGCCGCTCGCGGCCATCGTCCACATATCCACGGGC
TGGCAAGGGAGCGCAGCGACCGCGCAGGGCGAAGCCCGGAGAGCAAGCCCGTAGGGCGCCGCAGCCGCCG
TAGGCGGTCACGACTTTGCGAAGCAAAGTCTAGTGAGTATACTCAAGCATTGAGTGGCCCGCCGGAGGCA
CCGCCTTGCGCTGCCCCCGTCGAGCCGGTTGGACACCAAAAGGGAGGGGCAGGCATGGCGGCATACGCGA
TCATGCGATGCAAGAAGCTGGCGAAAATGGGCAACGTGGCGGCCAGTCTCAAGCACGCCTACCGCGAGCG
CGAGACGCCCAACGCTGACGCCAGCAGGACGCCAGAGAACGAGCACTGGGCGGCCAGCAGCACCGATGAA
GCGATGGGCCGACTGCGCGAGTTGCTGCCAGAGAAGCGGCGCAAGGACGCTGTGTTGGCGGTCGAGTACG
TCATGACGGCCAGCCCGGAATGGTGGAAGTCGGCCAGCCAAGAACAGCAGGCGGCGTTCTTCGAGAAGGC
GCACAAGTGGCTGGCGGACAAGTACGGGGCGGATCGCATCGTGACGGCCAGCATCCACCGTGACGAAACC
AGCCCGCACATGACCGCGTTCGTGGTGCCGCTGACGCAGGACGGCAGGCTGTCGGCCAAGGAGTTCATCG
GCAACAAAGCGCAGATGACCCGCGACCAGACCACGTTTGCGGCTGCTGTGGCCGATCTAGGGCTGCAACG
GGGCATCGAGGGCAGCAAGGCACGTCACACGCGCATTCAGGCGTTCTACGAGGCCCTGGAGCGGCCACCA
GTGGGCCACGTCACCATCAGCCCGCAAGCGGTCGAGCCACGCGCCTATGCACCGCAGGGATTGGCCGAAA
AGCTGGGAATCTCAAAGCGCGTTGAGACGCCGGAAGCCGTGGCCGACCGGCTGACAAAAGCGGTTCGGCA
GGGGTATGAGCCTGCCCTACAGGCCGCCGCAGGAGCGCGTGAGATGCGCAAGAAGGCCGATCAAGCCCAA
GAGACGGCCCGAGACCTTCGGGAGCGCCTGAAGCCCGTTCTGGACGCCCTGGGGCCGTTGAATCGGGATA
TGCAGGCCAAGGCCGCCGCGATCATCAAGGCCGTGGGCGAAAAGCTGCTGACGGAACAGCGGGAAGTCCA
GCGCCAGAAACAGGCCCAGCGCCAGCAGGAACGCGGGCGCGCACATTTCCCCGAAAAGTGCCACCTGGGA
TGAATGTCAGCTACTGGGCTATCTGGACAAGGGAAAACGCAAGCGCAAAGAGAAAGCAGGTAGCTTGCAG
TGGGCTTACATGGCGATAGCTAGACTGGGCGGTTTTATGGACAGCAAGCGAACCGGAATTGCCAGCTGGG
GCGCCCTCTGGTAAGGTTGGGAAGCCCTGCAAAGTA
