LOCUS       Exported 9764 bp ds-DNA circular SYN 13-MAY-2021
DEFINITION  Expression of dCas9 driven by lux cassette from Vibrio fischeri.
ACCESSION   .
VERSION     .
KEYWORDS    pQdCas9-sgempty
SOURCE      synthetic DNA construct
  ORGANISM  synthetic DNA construct
REFERENCE   1 (bases 1 to 9764)
  AUTHORS   Liu Y, Chen J, Crisante D, Jaramillo Lopez JM, Mahadevan R
  TITLE     Dynamic Cell Programming with Quorum Sensing-Controlled CRISPRi
            Circuit.
  JOURNAL   ACS Synth Biol. 2020 Jun 5. doi: 10.1021/acssynbio.0c00148.
  PUBMED    32485106
REFERENCE   2 (bases 1 to 9764)
  AUTHORS   .
  TITLE     Direct Submission
  JOURNAL   Exported May 13, 2021 from SnapGene Server 1.1.58
            http://www.snapgene.com
FEATURES             Location/Qualifiers
     source          1..9764
                     /organism="synthetic DNA construct"
                     /mol_type="other DNA"
     CDS             64..858
                     /codon_start=1
                     /gene="aph(3')-II (or nptII)"
                     /product="aminoglycoside phosphotransferase from Tn5"
                     /label=NeoR/KanR
                     /note="confers resistance to neomycin, kanamycin, and G418
                     (Geneticin(R))"
                     /translation="MIEQDGLHAGSPAAWVERLFGYDWAQQTIGCSDAAVFRLSAQGRP
                     VLFVKTDLSGALNELQDEAARLSWLATTGVPCAAVLDVVTEAGRDWLLLGEVPGQDLLS
                     SHLAPAEKVSIMADAMRRLHTLDPATCPFDHQAKHRIERARTRMEAGLVDQDDLDEEHQ
                     GLAPAELFARLKARMPDGEDLVVTHGDACLPNIMVENGRFSGFIDCGRLGVADRYQDIA
                     LATRDIAEELGGEWADRFLVLYGIAAPDSQRIAFYRLLDEFF"
     primer_bind     complement(118..137)
                     /label=Neo-R
                     /note="Neomycin resistance gene, reverse primer"
     primer_bind     728..747
                     /label=Neo-F
                     /note="Neomycin resistance gene, forward primer"
     RBS             2596..2607
                     /note="strong bacterial ribosome binding site (Elowitz and
                     Leibler, 2000)"
     CDS             2614..6720
                     /codon_start=1
                     /product="catalytically dead mutant of the Cas9
                     endonuclease from the Streptococcus pyogenes Type II
                     CRISPR/Cas system"
                     /label=dCas9
                     /note="RNA-guided DNA-binding protein that lacks
                     endonuclease activity due to the D10A mutation in the RuvC
                     catalytic domain and the H840A mutation in the HNH
                     catalytic domain"
                     /translation="MDKKYSIGLAIGTNSVGWAVITDEYKVPSKKFKVLGNTDRHSIKK
                     NLIGALLFDSGETAEATRLKRTARRRYTRRKNRICYLQEIFSNEMAKVDDSFFHRLEES
                     FLVEEDKKHERHPIFGNIVDEVAYHEKYPTIYHLRKKLVDSTDKADLRLIYLALAHMIK
                     FRGHFLIEGDLNPDNSDVDKLFIQLVQTYNQLFEENPINASGVDAKAILSARLSKSRRL
                     ENLIAQLPGEKKNGLFGNLIALSLGLTPNFKSNFDLAEDAKLQLSKDTYDDDLDNLLAQ
                     IGDQYADLFLAAKNLSDAILLSDILRVNTEITKAPLSASMIKRYDEHHQDLTLLKALVR
                     QQLPEKYKEIFFDQSKNGYAGYIDGGASQEEFYKFIKPILEKMDGTEELLVKLNREDLL
                     RKQRTFDNGSIPHQIHLGELHAILRRQEDFYPFLKDNREKIEKILTFRIPYYVGPLARG
                     NSRFAWMTRKSEETITPWNFEEVVDKGASAQSFIERMTNFDKNLPNEKVLPKHSLLYEY
                     FTVYNELTKVKYVTEGMRKPAFLSGEQKKAIVDLLFKTNRKVTVKQLKEDYFKKIECFD
                     SVEISGVEDRFNASLGTYHDLLKIIKDKDFLDNEENEDILEDIVLTLTLFEDREMIEER
                     LKTYAHLFDDKVMKQLKRRRYTGWGRLSRKLINGIRDKQSGKTILDFLKSDGFANRNFM
                     QLIHDDSLTFKEDIQKAQVSGQGDSLHEHIANLAGSPAIKKGILQTVKVVDELVKVMGR
                     HKPENIVIEMARENQTTQKGQKNSRERMKRIEEGIKELGSQILKEHPVENTQLQNEKLY
                     LYYLQNGRDMYVDQELDINRLSDYDVDAIVPQSFLKDDSIDNKVLTRSDKNRGKSDNVP
                     SEEVVKKMKNYWRQLLNAKLITQRKFDNLTKAERGGLSELDKAGFIKRQLVETRQITKH
                     VAQILDSRMNTKYDENDKLIREVKVITLKSKLVSDFRKDFQFYKVREINNYHHAHDAYL
                     NAVVGTALIKKYPKLESEFVYGDYKVYDVRKMIAKSEQEIGKATAKYFFYSNIMNFFKT
                     EITLANGEIRKRPLIETNGETGEIVWDKGRDFATVRKVLSMPQVNIVKKTEVQTGGFSK
                     ESILPKRNSDKLIARKKDWDPKKYGGFDSPTVAYSVLVVAKVEKGKSKKLKSVKELLGI
                     TIMERSSFEKNPIDFLEAKGYKEVKKDLIIKLPKYSLFELENGRKRMLASAGELQKGNE
                     LALPSKYVNFLYLASHYEKLKGSPEDNEQKQLFVEQHKHYLDEIIEQISEFSKRVILAD
                     ANLDKVLSAYNKHRDKPIREQAENIIHLFTLTNLGAPAAFKYFDTTIDRKRYTSTKEVL
                     DATLIHQSITGLYETRIDLSQLGGD"
     promoter        6727..6761
                     /label=J23119(SpeI) promoter
                     /note="bacterial promoter (Registry of Standard Biological
                     Parts BBa_J23119) modified to end with an SpeI site"
     misc_RNA        6762..6837
                     /label=gRNA scaffold
                     /note="guide RNA scaffold for the Streptococcus pyogenes
                     CRISPR/Cas9 system"
     CDS             complement(6916..7578)
                     /codon_start=1
                     /product="replication protein for the broad-host-range
                     plasmid pBBR1 from Bordetella bronchiseptica"
                     /label=pBBR1 Rep
                     /translation="MATQSREIGIQAKNKPGHWVQTERKAHEAWAGLIARKPTAAMLLH
                     HLVAQMGHQNAVVVSQKTLSKLIGRSLRTVQYAVKDLVAERWISVVKLNGPGTVSAYVV
                     NDRVAWGQPRDQLRLSVFSAAVVVDHDDQDESLLGHGDLRRIPTLYPGEQQLPTGPGEE
                     PPSQPGIPGMEPDLPALTETEEWERRGQQRLPMPDEPCFLDDGEPLEPPTRVTLPRR"
     rep_origin      7579..8348
                     /label=pBBR1 oriV
                     /note="replication origin of the broad-host-range plasmid
                     pBBR1 from Bordetella bronchiseptica; requires the pBBR1
                     Rep protein for replication"
ORIGIN
        1 ccaaggatct gatggcgcag gggatcaaga tttgatcaag agacaggatg aggatcgttt
       61 cgcatgattg aacaagatgg attgcacgca ggttctccgg ccgcttgggt ggagaggcta
      121 ttcggctatg actgggcaca acagacaatc ggctgctctg atgccgccgt gttccggctg
      181 tcagcgcagg ggcgcccggt tctttttgtc aagaccgacc tgtccggtgc cctgaatgaa
      241 ctacaggacg aggcagcgcg gctatcgtgg ctggccacga cgggcgttcc ttgcgcagct
      301 gtgctcgacg ttgtcactga agcgggaagg gactggctgc tattgggcga agtgccgggg
      361 caggatctcc tgtcatctca ccttgctcct gccgagaaag tatccatcat ggctgatgca
      421 atgcggcggc tgcatacgct tgatccggct acctgcccat tcgaccacca agcgaaacat
      481 cgcatcgagc gagcacgtac tcggatggaa gccggtcttg tcgatcagga tgatctggac
      541 gaagagcatc aggggctcgc gccagccgaa ctgttcgcca ggctcaaggc gcgcatgccc
      601 gacggcgagg atctcgtcgt gacccatggc gatgcctgct tgccgaatat catggtggaa
      661 aatggccgct tttctggatt catcgactgt ggccggctgg gtgtggcgga ccgctatcag
      721 gacatagcgt tggctacccg tgatattgct gaagagcttg gcggcgaatg ggctgaccgc
      781 ttcctcgtgc tttacggtat cgccgctccc gattcgcagc gcatcgcctt ctatcgcctt
      841 cttgacgagt tcttctgagc gggactctgg ggttcgaaat gaccgaccaa gcgacgccca
      901 acctgccatc acgagatttc gattccaccg ccgccttcta tgaaaggttg gactagagaa
      961 ttcatcctga acttatctag attaatttaa gactgctttt ttaaactgtt cattaatagg
     1021 catagacaat acaaccgatt tagtatcacc taatacatga atttctttgt ctccaatacg
     1081 atgacaagga actttaatac gctttaaaaa tcgctctatt gctgttgatg ttactgttac
     1141 atattctgta ataccttgac taacagcgtg tttatatata gcttcaaata gtttcattgt
     1201 aatttcacta gcagagttat ttatctttga gctattttta cctacagcaa aacgacttaa
     1261 ttcgactata ttaggatctt tgggagcact ctgttgacca agcaattcag gaaaaacact
     1321 tttcagcata taatcacctg ttgtaggtaa taaacgccag catccactta cattttcagt
     1381 atcatcacaa gcataaatat attctgcatt tgagttatca tactcatctg attcaaggtt
     1441 attttctaca actaagtccc actcaagtct ttgcttaaac acttgataac gaagacttag
     1501 aataccttta tactcctccg atggaattgc caaaaaatcc gattttttta tcattatagt
     1561 cataccaacc tcccttgcgt ttattcgact ataacaaacc attttcttgc gtaaacctgt
     1621 acgatcctac aggtgcttat gttaagtaat tgtattccca gcgatacaat agtgtgacaa
     1681 aaatccaatt tattagaatc aaatgtcaat ccattaccgt tttaatgata tataacacgc
     1741 aaaacttgcg acaaacaata ggtaaggata aagagatggg tatgaaaaac ataaatgccg
     1801 acgacacata cagaataatt aataaaatta aagcttgtag aagcaataat gatattaatc
     1861 aatgcttatc tgatatgact aaaatggtac attgtgaata ttatttactc gcgatcattt
     1921 atcctcattc tatggttaaa tctgatattt caattctaga taattaccct aaaaaatgga
     1981 ggcaatatta tgatgacgct aatttaataa aatatgatcc tatagtagat tattctaact
     2041 ccaatcattc accaattaat tggaatatat ttgaaaacaa tgctgtaaat aaaaaatctc
     2101 caaatgtaat taaagaagcg aaaacatcag gtcttatcac tgggtttagt ttccctattc
     2161 atacggctaa caatggcttc ggaatgctta gttttgcaca ttcagaaaaa gacaactata
     2221 tagatagttt atttttacat gcgtgtatga acataccatt aattgttcct tctctagttg
     2281 ataattatcg aaaaataaat atagcaaata ataaatcaaa caacgattta accaaaagag
     2341 aaaaagaatg tttagcgtgg gcatgcgaag gaaaaagctc ttgggatatt tcaaaaatat
     2401 taggctgcag tgagcgtact gtcactttcc atttaaccaa tgcgcaaatg aaactcaata
     2461 caacaaaccg ctgccaaagt atttctaaag caattttaac aggagcaatt gattgcccat
     2521 actttaaaaa ttaaagatct acctgtagga tcgtacaggt ttacgcaaga aaatggtttg
     2581 ttatagtcga ataaaaaaga ggagaaagga tctatggata agaaatactc aataggctta
     2641 gctatcggca caaatagcgt cggatgggcg gtgatcactg atgaatataa ggttccgtct
     2701 aaaaagttca aggttctggg aaatacagac cgccacagta tcaaaaaaaa tcttataggg
     2761 gctcttttat ttgacagtgg agagacagcg gaagcgactc gtctcaaacg gacagctcgt
     2821 agaaggtata cacgtcggaa gaatcgtatt tgttatctac aggagatttt ttcaaatgag
     2881 atggcgaaag tagatgatag tttctttcat cgacttgaag agtctttttt ggtggaagaa
     2941 gacaagaagc atgaacgtca tcctattttt ggaaatatag tagatgaagt tgcttatcat
     3001 gagaaatatc caactatcta tcatctgcga aaaaaattgg tagattctac tgataaagcg
     3061 gatttgcgct taatctattt ggccttagcg catatgatta agtttcgtgg tcattttttg
     3121 attgagggag atttaaatcc tgataatagt gatgtggaca aactatttat ccagttggta
     3181 caaacctaca atcaattatt tgaagaaaac cctattaacg caagtggagt agatgctaaa
     3241 gcgattcttt ctgcacgatt gagtaaatca agacgattag aaaatctcat tgctcagctc
     3301 cccggtgaga agaaaaatgg cttatttggg aatctcattg ctttgtcatt gggtttgacc
     3361 cctaatttta aatcaaattt tgatttggca gaagatgcta aattacagct ttcaaaagat
     3421 acttacgatg atgatttaga taatttattg gcgcaaattg gagatcaata tgctgatttg
     3481 tttttggcag ctaagaattt atcagatgct attttacttt cagatatcct aagagtaaat
     3541 actgaaataa ctaaggctcc cctatcagct tcaatgatta aacgctacga tgaacatcat
     3601 caagacttga ctcttttaaa agctttagtt cgacaacaac ttccagaaaa gtataaagaa
     3661 atcttttttg atcaatcaaa aaacggatat gcaggttata ttgatggggg agctagccaa
     3721 gaagaatttt ataaatttat caaaccaatt ttagaaaaaa tggatggtac tgaggaatta
     3781 ttggtgaaac taaatcgtga agatttgctg cgcaagcaac ggacctttga caacggctct
     3841 attccccatc aaattcactt gggtgagctg catgctattt tgagaagaca agaagacttt
     3901 tatccatttt taaaagacaa tcgtgagaag attgaaaaaa tcttgacttt tcgaattcct
     3961 tattatgttg gtccattggc gcgtggcaat agtcgttttg catggatgac tcggaagtct
     4021 gaagaaacaa ttaccccatg gaattttgaa gaagttgtcg ataaaggtgc ttcagctcaa
     4081 tcatttattg aacgcatgac aaactttgat aaaaatcttc caaatgaaaa agtactacca
     4141 aaacatagtt tgctttatga gtattttacg gtttataacg aattgacaaa ggtcaaatat
     4201 gttactgaag gaatgcgaaa accagcattt ctttcaggtg aacagaagaa agccattgtt
     4261 gatttactct tcaaaacaaa tcgaaaagta accgttaagc aattaaaaga agattatttc
     4321 aaaaaaatag aatgttttga tagtgttgaa atttcaggag ttgaagatag atttaatgct
     4381 tcattaggta cctaccatga tttgctaaaa attattaaag ataaagattt tttggataat
     4441 gaagaaaatg aagatatctt agaggatatt gttttaacat tgaccttatt tgaagatagg
     4501 gagatgattg aggaaagact taaaacatat gctcacctct ttgatgataa ggtgatgaaa
     4561 cagcttaaac gtcgccgtta tactggttgg ggacgtttgt ctcgaaaatt gattaatggt
     4621 attagggata agcaatctgg caaaacaata ttagattttt tgaaatcaga tggttttgcc
     4681 aatcgcaatt ttatgcagct gatccatgat gatagtttga catttaaaga agacattcaa
     4741 aaagcacaag tgtctggaca aggcgatagt ttacatgaac atattgcaaa tttagctggt
     4801 agccctgcta ttaaaaaagg tattttacag actgtaaaag ttgttgatga attggtcaaa
     4861 gtaatggggc ggcataagcc agaaaatatc gttattgaaa tggcacgtga aaatcagaca
     4921 actcaaaagg gccagaaaaa ttcgcgagag cgtatgaaac gaatcgaaga aggtatcaaa
     4981 gaattaggaa gtcagattct taaagagcat cctgttgaaa atactcaatt gcaaaatgaa
     5041 aagctctatc tctattatct ccaaaatgga agagacatgt atgtggacca agaattagat
     5101 attaatcgtt taagtgatta tgatgtcgat gccattgttc cacaaagttt ccttaaagac
     5161 gattcaatag acaataaggt cttaacgcgt tctgataaaa atcgtggtaa atcggataac
     5221 gttccaagtg aagaagtagt caaaaagatg aaaaactatt ggagacaact tctaaacgcc
     5281 aagttaatca ctcaacgtaa gtttgataat ttaacgaaag ctgaacgtgg aggtttgagt
     5341 gaacttgata aagctggttt tatcaaacgc caattggttg aaactcgcca aatcactaag
     5401 catgtggcac aaattttgga tagtcgcatg aatactaaat acgatgaaaa tgataaactt
     5461 attcgagagg ttaaagtgat taccttaaaa tctaaattag tttctgactt ccgaaaagat
     5521 ttccaattct ataaagtacg tgagattaac aattaccatc atgcccatga tgcgtatcta
     5581 aatgccgtcg ttggaactgc tttgattaag aaatatccaa aacttgaatc ggagtttgtc
     5641 tatggtgatt ataaagttta tgatgttcgt aaaatgattg ctaagtctga gcaagaaata
     5701 ggcaaagcaa ccgcaaaata tttcttttac tctaatatca tgaacttctt caaaacagaa
     5761 attacacttg caaatggaga gattcgcaaa cgccctctaa tcgaaactaa tggggaaact
     5821 ggagaaattg tctgggataa agggcgagat tttgccacag tgcgcaaagt attgtccatg
     5881 ccccaagtca atattgtcaa gaaaacagaa gtacagacag gcggattctc caaggagtca
     5941 attttaccaa aaagaaattc ggacaagctt attgctcgta aaaaagactg ggatccaaaa
     6001 aaatatggtg gttttgatag tccaacggta gcttattcag tcctagtggt tgctaaggtg
     6061 gaaaaaggga aatcgaagaa gttaaaatcc gttaaagagt tactagggat cacaattatg
     6121 gaaagaagtt cctttgaaaa aaatccgatt gactttttag aagctaaagg atataaggaa
     6181 gttaaaaaag acttaatcat taaactacct aaatatagtc tttttgagtt agaaaacggt
     6241 cgtaaacgga tgctggctag tgccggagaa ttacaaaaag gaaatgagct ggctctgcca
     6301 agcaaatatg tgaatttttt atatttagct agtcattatg aaaagttgaa gggtagtcca
     6361 gaagataacg aacaaaaaca attgtttgtg gagcagcata agcattattt agatgagatt
     6421 attgagcaaa tcagtgaatt ttctaagcgt gttattttag cagatgccaa tttagataaa
     6481 gttcttagtg catataacaa acatagagac aaaccaatac gtgaacaagc agaaaatatt
     6541 attcatttat ttacgttgac gaatcttgga gctcccgctg cttttaaata ttttgataca
     6601 acaattgatc gtaaacgata tacgtctaca aaagaagttt tagatgccac tcttatccat
     6661 caatccatca ctggtcttta tgaaacacgc attgatttga gtcagctagg aggtgactaa
     6721 ctcgagttga cagctagctc agtcctaggt ataatactag tgttttagag ctagaaatag
     6781 caagttaaaa taaggctagt ccgttatcaa cttgaaaaag tggcaccgag tcggtgcttt
     6841 ttttgttaac ttcaggacct gcagtctagt atagtctgga acagcgcact tacgggttgc
     6901 tgcgcaaccc aagtgctacc ggcgcggcag cgtgacccgt gtcggcggct ccaacggctc
     6961 gccatcgtcc agaaaacacg gctcatcggg catcggcagg cgctgctgcc cgcgccgttc
     7021 ccattcctcc gtttcggtca aggctggcag gtctggttcc atgcccggaa tgccgggctg
     7081 gctgggcggc tcctcgccgg ggccggtcgg tagttgctgc tcgcccggat acagggtcgg
     7141 gatgcggcgc aggtcgccat gccccaacag cgattcgtcc tggtcgtcgt gatcaaccac
     7201 cacggcggca ctgaacaccg acaggcgcaa ctggtcgcgg ggctggcccc acgccacgcg
     7261 gtcattgacc acgtaggccg acacggtgcc ggggccgttg agcttcacga cggagatcca
     7321 gcgctcggcc accaagtcct tgactgcgta ttggaccgtc cgcaaagaac gtccgatgag
     7381 cttggaaagt gtcttctggc tgaccaccac ggcgttctgg tggcccatct gcgccacgag
     7441 gtgatgcagc agcattgccg ccgtgggttt cctcgcaata agcccggccc acgcctcatg
     7501 cgctttgcgt tccgtttgca cccagtgacc gggcttgttc ttggcttgaa tgccgatttc
     7561 tctggactgc gtggccatgc ttatctccat gcggtagggt gccgcacggt tgcggcacca
     7621 tgcgcaatca gctgcaactt ttcggcagcg cgacaacaat tatgcgttgc gtaaaagtgg
     7681 cagtcaatta cagattttct ttaacctacg caatgagcta ttgcgggggg tgccgcaatg
     7741 agctgttgcg tacccccctt ttttaagttg ttgattttta agtctttcgc atttcgccct
     7801 atatctagtt ctttggtgcc caaagaaggg cacccctgcg gggttccccc acgccttcgg
     7861 cgcggctccc cctccggcaa aaagtggccc ctccggggct tgttgatcga ctgcgcggcc
     7921 ttcggccttg cccaaggtgg cgctgccccc ttggaacccc cgcactcgcc gccgtgaggc
     7981 tcggggggca ggcgggcggg cttcgccttc gactgccccc actcgcatag gcttgggtcg
     8041 ttccaggcgc gtcaaggcca agccgctgcg cggtcgctgc gcgagccttg acccgccttc
     8101 cacttggtgt ccaaccggca agcgaagcgc gcaggccgca ggccggaggc ttttccccag
     8161 agaaaattaa aaaaattgat ggggcaaggc cgcaggccgc gcagttggag ccggtgggta
     8221 tgtggtcgaa ggctgggtag ccggtgggca atccctgtgg tcaagctcgt gggcaggcgc
     8281 agcctgtcca tcagcttgtc cagcagggtt gtccacgggc cgagcgaagc gagccagccg
     8341 gtggccgctc gcggccatcg tccacatatc cacgggctgg caagggagcg cagcgaccgc
     8401 gcagggcgaa gcccggagag caagcccgta gggcgccgca gccgccgtag gcggtcacga
     8461 ctttgcgaag caaagtctag tgagtatact caagcattga gtggcccgcc ggaggcaccg
     8521 ccttgcgctg cccccgtcga gccggttgga caccaaaagg gaggggcagg catggcggca
     8581 tacgcgatca tgcgatgcaa gaagctggcg aaaatgggca acgtggcggc cagtctcaag
     8641 cacgcctacc gcgagcgcga gacgcccaac gctgacgcca gcaggacgcc agagaacgag
     8701 cactgggcgg ccagcagcac cgatgaagcg atgggccgac tgcgcgagtt gctgccagag
     8761 aagcggcgca aggacgctgt gttggcggtc gagtacgtca tgacggccag cccggaatgg
     8821 tggaagtcgg ccagccaaga acagcaggcg gcgttcttcg agaaggcgca caagtggctg
     8881 gcggacaagt acggggcgga tcgcatcgtg acggccagca tccaccgtga cgaaaccagc
     8941 ccgcacatga ccgcgttcgt ggtgccgctg acgcaggacg gcaggctgtc ggccaaggag
     9001 ttcatcggca acaaagcgca gatgacccgc gaccagacca cgtttgcggc tgctgtggcc
     9061 gatctagggc tgcaacgggg catcgagggc agcaaggcac gtcacacgcg cattcaggcg
     9121 ttctacgagg ccctggagcg gccaccagtg ggccacgtca ccatcagccc gcaagcggtc
     9181 gagccacgcg cctatgcacc gcagggattg gccgaaaagc tgggaatctc aaagcgcgtt
     9241 gagacgccgg aagccgtggc cgaccggctg acaaaagcgg ttcggcaggg gtatgagcct
     9301 gccctacagg ccgccgcagg agcgcgtgag atgcgcaaga aggccgatca agcccaagag
     9361 acggcccgag accttcggga gcgcctgaag cccgttctgg acgccctggg gccgttgaat
     9421 cgggatatgc aggccaaggc cgccgcgatc atcaaggccg tgggcgaaaa gctgctgacg
     9481 gaacagcggg aagtccagcg ccagaaacag gcccagcgcc agcaggaacg cgggcgcgca
     9541 catttccccg aaaagtgcca cctgggatga atgtcagcta ctgggctatc tggacaaggg
     9601 aaaacgcaag cgcaaagaga aagcaggtag cttgcagtgg gcttacatgg cgatagctag
     9661 actgggcggt tttatggaca gcaagcgaac cggaattgcc agctggggcg ccctctggta
     9721 aggttgggaa gccctgcaaa gtaaactgga tggctttctt gccg
//
